Addgene plasmid #59144: pLX304-YAP1 _60-89
Purpose: YAP1 mutants that harbored a deletion of amino acide at 60-89 position, which disrupts binding to TEAD transcription factors
Depositing lab: William Hahn. Depositing organization: Dana-Farber Cancer Institute. Publication: KRAS and YAP1 Converge to Regulate EMT and Tumor Survival. Shao DD, Xue W, Krall EB, Bhutkar A, Piccioni F, Wang X, Schinzel AC, Sood S, Rosenbluh J, Kim JW, Zwang Y, Roberts TM, Root DE, Jacks T, Hahn WC. Cell. 2014 Jul 3;158(1):171-84. doi: 10.1016/j.cell.2014.06.004. Epub 2014 Jun 19. PubMed 24954536.
Backbone
  Vector backbone: pLX304
  Backbone manufacturer: Addgene plasmid 25890
  Total vector size (bp): 9377
  Vector type: Lentiviral
  Selectable markers: Blasticidin
Growth in bacteria
  Bacterial resistance: Ampicillin, 100 μg/mL
  Growth temperature: 37°C
  Growth strain: Stbl3
  Copy number: High Copy
Gene/Insert
  Gene/Insert name: YAP1
  Species: H. sapiens (human)
  Mutation: aa60-89 deleted
  Entrez Gene: YAP1 (a.k.a. COB1, YAP, YAP-1, YAP2, YAP65, YKI)
  Promoter: CMV
  Cloning method: Gateway Cloning
  Sequencing primers: 5′ CMV-F; 3′ WPRE-R
Terms and licenses: Academic/Nonprofit Terms; Industry Terms: Not Available to Industry
How to cite: pLX304-YAP1 _60-89 was a gift from William Hahn (Addgene plasmid # 59144 ; http://n2t.net/addgene:59144 ; RRID:Addgene_59144)
