[The description below was written by a language model from this plasmid's Addgene catalogue record.]
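Description:
pLX304-YAP1 _60-89 is a lentiviral expression plasmid built on the pLX304 backbone, a Gateway-compatible destination vector, with a recorded total size of about 9.4 kb. It is maintained in bacteria as a high-copy plasmid under ampicillin selection, and the record lists a recombination-deficient host strain, as is usual for lentiviral plasmids whose repeated terminal sequences can be unstable. For mammalian cells it carries a blasticidin selectable marker, so transduced populations can be enriched after viral delivery. No feature table accompanies the record, so the exact arrangement of viral elements, the promoter driving the blasticidin marker and any epitope tag on the insert are not stated. The use of a WPRE-directed sequencing primer implies that a woodchuck hepatitis virus post-transcriptional regulatory element, which enhances transcript expression, lies downstream of the insert.

The payload is human YAP1, introduced by Gateway cloning and expressed from a CMV promoter. The open reading frame carries an internal deletion of amino acids 60 to 89, which according to the record disrupts binding of YAP1 to TEAD transcription factors. Because YAP1 is a transcriptional co-activator that acts largely through TEAD partners, this mutant serves as a binding-deficient variant for asking whether a given YAP1-dependent phenotype requires the TEAD interaction, typically by comparison with wild-type YAP1 expressed from the same vector. The associated study concerns the convergence of KRAS and YAP1 in regulating epithelial-mesenchymal transition and tumour cell survival, so stable expression or rescue experiments in cancer cell lines appear to be the likely use.
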