>Addgene plasmid #59144 | pLX304-YAP1 _60-89 | addgene partial sequence | sequence record 94407 | WPRE-R 5'-CATAGCGTAAAAGGAGCAACA-3'
AATTTTGTAATCCAGAGGTTGATTGTCGACTTAACGCGCCACCGGTTAGCGCTAGCTCATTACTACGTAG
AATCGAGACCGAGGAGAGGGTTAGGGATAGGCTTACCAACCACTTTGTACAAGAAAGTTGGGGGTCTATA
ACCATGTAAGAAAGCTTTCTTTATCTAGCTTGGTGGCAGCCAAAACAGACTCCATGTCATTAAGGATGTC
AGAACTCAAAGCTTCCTGCAGACTTGGCATCAGCTCCTCTCCTTCTATGTTCATTCCATCTCCTTCCAGT
GTTCCAAGGTCCACATTTGTCCCAGGAATGGCTTCAAGGTAGTCTGGGAAACGGTTCTGCTGTGAGGGCA
GGGTGCTTTGGTTGATAGTATCACCTGTATCCATCTCATCCACACTGTTCAGGAAGTCATCTGGGGTTCG
AGGGACACTGTAGC
