>Addgene plasmid #59144 | pLX304-YAP1 _60-89 | addgene partial sequence | sequence record 94408 | CMV-F 5'-CGCAAATGGGCGGTAGGCGTG-3'
AGCAGAGCTCTCTGGCTACTGTCGGGATCAACAAGTTTGTACAAAAAAGTTGGCATGGATCCCGGGCAGC
AGCCGCCGCCTCAACCGGCCCCCCAGGGCCAAGGGCAGCCGCCTTCGCAGCCCCCGCAGGGGCAGGGCCC
GCCGTCCGGACCCGGGCAACCGGCACCCGCGGCGACCCAGGCGGCGCCGCAGGCACCCCCCGCCGGGCAT
CAGATCGTGCACGTCCGCGGCCGGAAGCTGCCCGACTCCTTCTTCAAGCCGCCGGAGCCCAAATCCCACT
CCCGACAGGCCAGTACTGATGCAGGCACTGCAGGAGCCCTGACTCCACAGCATGTTCGAGCTCATTCCTC
TCCAGCTTCTCTGCAGTTGGGAGCTGTTTCTCCTGGGACACTGACCCCCACTGGAGTAGTCTCTGGCCCA
GCAGCTACACCCACAGCTCAGCATCTTCGACAGTCTTCTTTTGAGATACCTGATGATGTACCTCTGCCAG
CAGGTTGGGAGATGGCAAAGACATCTTCTGGTCAGAGATACTTCTTAAATCACATCGATCAGACAACAAC
ATGGCAGGAC
